>Addgene plasmid #178384 | pOME0014 | addgene full sequence | sequence record 351334 | Addgene NGS Result
GACGGATCGGGAGATCTCCCGATCCCCTATGGTGCACTCTCAGTACAATCTGCTCTGATGCCGCATAGTT
AAGCCAGTATCTGCTCCCTGCTTGTGTGTTGGAGGTCGCTGAGTAGTGCGCGAGCAAAATTTAAGCTACA
ACAAGGCAAGGCTTGACCGACAATTGCATGAAGAATCTGCTTAGGGTTAGGCGTTTTGCGCTGCTTCGCG
ATGTACGGGCCAGATATACGCGTTGACATTGATTATTGACTAGTTATTAATAGTAATCAATTACGGGGTC
ATTAGTTCATAGCCCATATATGGAGTTCCGCGTTACATAACTTACGGTAAATGGCCCGCCTGGCTGACCG
CCCAACGACCCCCGCCCATTGACGTCAATAATGACGTATGTTCCCATAGTAACGCCAATAGGGACTTTCC
ATTGACGTCAATGGGTGGAGTATTTACGGTAAACTGCCCACTTGGCAGTACATCAAGTGTATCATATGCC
AAGTACGCCCCCTATTGACGTCAATGACGGTAAATGGCCCGCCTGGCATTATGCCCAGTACATGACCTTA
TGGGACTTTCCTACTTGGCAGTACATCTACGTATTAGTCATCGCTATTACCATGGTGATGCGGTTTTGGC
AGTACATCAATGGGCGTGGATAGCGGTTTGACTCACGGGGATTTCCAAGTCTCCACCCCATTGACGTCAA
TGGGAGTTTGTTTTGGCACCAAAATCAACGGGACTTTCCAAAATGTCGTAACAACTCCGCCCCATTGACG
CAAATGGGCGGTAGGCGTGTACGGTGGGAGGTCTATATAAGCAGAGCTCTCTGGCTAACTAGAGAACCCA
CTGCTTACTGGCTTATCGAAATTAATACGACTCACTATAGGGAGACCCAAGCTTGGTACCGCCACCATGG
ACGAGGACGTTTTGCCTGGAGAGGTGTTGGCCATTGAAGGGATATTCATGGCCTGTGGATTAAACGAACC
TGAGTACCTGTACCATCCTTTGCTCAGCCCTATTAAGCTATACATCACAGGCTTAATGCGAGACAAGGAG
TCTTTATTCGAGGCCATGTTGGCTAATGTGAGATTTCACAGCACCACCGGTATAAACCAGCTTGGGTTGA
GCATGCTGCAGGTTAGCGGCGATGGAAACATGAACTGGGGGCGAGCCCTGGCTATACTGACCTTTGGCAG
TTTTGTGGCCCAGAAGTTATCCAACGAACCTCACCTGCGAGACTTTGCTTTGGCCGTTTTACCTGTATAT
GCGTATGAAGCAATCGGACCCCAGTGGTTTCGCGCTCGCGGAGGCTGGCGAGGCCTGAAGGCGTATTGTA
CACAGGTGCTTACCAGAAGAAGGGGACGGAGAATGACAGCGCTATTGGGAAGCATTGCATTATTGGCCAC
TATATTGGCAGCGGTCGCGATGAGCAGGAGAGACTACAAAGACCATGACGGTGATTATAAAGATCATGAT
ATCGATTACAAGGATGACGATGACAAGTAGTAACTCGAGGCGGCCGCTCGAGCATGCATCTAGAGGGCCC
TATTCTATAGTGTCACCTAAATGCTAGAGCTCGCTGATCAGCCTCGACTGTGCCTTCTAGTTGCCAGCCA
TCTGTTGTTTGCCCCTCCCCCGTGCCTTCCTTGACCCTGGAAGGTGCCACTCCCACTGTCCTTTCCTAAT
AAAATGAGGAAATTGCATCGCATTGTCTGAGTAGGTGTCATTCTATTCTGGGGGGTGGGGTGGGGCAGGA
CAGCAAGGGGGAGGATTGGGAAGACAATAGCAGGCATGCTGGGGATGCGGTGGGCTCTATGGCTTCTGAG
GCGGAAAGAACCAGCTGGGGCTCTAGGGGGTATCCCC
[124 nt withheld, positions 1858-1981]
C
[91 nt withheld, positions 1983-2073]
A
[49 nt withheld, positions 2075-2123]
CCTTTGACGTTGGAGTCCACGTTCTTT
[37 nt withheld, positions 2151-2187]
ACCCTATCTCGGTCTATTCTTTTGATTTATAAGGGATTTTGCCGATTTCGGCCTATTGGTTAAAAAATGA
GCTGATTTAACAAAAATTTAACGCGAATTAATTCTGTGGAATGTGTGTCAGTTAGGGTGTGGAAAGTCCC
CAGGCTCCCCAGCAGGCAGAAGTATGCAAAGCATGCATCTCAATTAGTCAGCAACCAGGTGTGGAAAGTC
CCCAGGCTCCCCAGCAGGCAGAAGTATGCAAAGCATGCATCTCAATTAGTCAGCAACCATAGTCCCGCCC
CTAACTCCGCCCATCCCGCCCCTAACTCCGCCCAGTTCCGCCCATTCTCCGCCCCATGGCTGACTAATTT
TTTTTATTTATGCAGAGGCCGAGGCCGCCTCTGCCTCTGAGCTATTCCAGAAGTAGTGAGGAGGCTTTTT
TGGAGGCCTAGGCTTTTGCAAAAAGCTCCCGGGAGCTTGTATATCCATTTTCGGATCTGATCAAGAGACA
GGATGAGGATCGTTTCGCATGATTGAACAAGATGGATTGCACGCAGGTTCTCCGGCCGCTTGGGTGGAGA
GGCTATTCGGCTATGACTGGGCACAACAGACAATCGGCTGCTCTGATGCCGCCGTGTTCCGGCTGTCAGC
GCAGGGGCGCCCGGTTCTTTTTGTCAAGACCGACCTGTCCGGTGCCCTGAATGAACTGCAGGACGAGGCA
GCGCGGCTATCGTGGCTGGCCACGACGGGCGTTCCTTGCGCAGCTGTGCTCGACGTTGTCACTGAAGCGG
GAAGGGACTGGCTGCTATTGGGCGAAGTGCCGGGGCAGGATCTCCTGTCATCTCACCTTGCTCCTGCCGA
GAAAGTATCCATCATGGCTGATGCAATGCGGCGGCTGCATACGCTTGATCCGGCTACCTGCCCATTCGAC
CACCAAGCGAAACATCGCATCGAGCGAGCACGTACTCGGATGGAAGCCGGTCTTGTCGATCAGGATGATC
TGGACGAAGAGCATCAGGGGCTCGCGCCAGCCGAACTGTTCGCCAGGCTCAAGGCGCGCATGCCCGACGG
CGAGGATCTCGTCGTGACCCATGGCGATGCCTGCTTGCCGAATATCATGGTGGAAAATGGCCGCTTTTCT
GGATTCATCGACTGTGGCCGGCTGGGTGTGGCGGACCGCTATCAGGACATAGCGTTGGCTACCCGTGATA
TTGCTGAAGAGCTTGGCGGCGAATGGGCTGACCGCTTCCTCGTGCTTTACGGTATCGCCGCTCCCGATTC
GCAGCGCATCGCCTTCTATCGCCTTCTTGACGAGTTCTTCTGAGCGGGACTCTGGGGTTCGAAATGACCG
ACCAAGCGACGCCCAACCTGCCATCACGAGATTTCGATTCCACCGCCGCCTTCTATGAAAGGTTGGGCTT
CGGAATCGTTTTCCGGGACGCCGGCTGGATGATCCTCCAGCGCGGGGATCTCATGCTGGAGTTCTTCGCC
CACCCCAACTTGTTTATTGCAGCTTATAATGGTTACAAATAAAGCAATAGCATCACAAATTTCACAAATA
AAGCATTTTTTTCACTGCATTCTAGTTGTGGTTTGTCCAAACTCATCAATGTATCTTATCATGTCTGTAT
ACCGTCGACCTCTAGCTAGAGCTTGGCGTAATCATGGTCATAGCTGTTTCCTGTGTGAAATTGTTATCCG
CTCACAATTCCACACAACATACGAGCCGGAAGCATAAAGTGTAAAGCCTGGGGTGCCTAATGAGTGAGCT
AACTCACATTAATTGCGTTGCGCTCACTGCCCGCTTTCCAGTCGGGAAACCTGTCGTGCCAGCTGCATTA
ATGAATCGGCCAACGCGCGGGGAGAGGCGGTTTGCGTATTGGGCGCTCTTCCGCTTCCTCGCTCACTGAC
TCGCTGCGCTCGGTCGTTCGGCTGCGGCGAGCGGTATCAGCTCACTCAAAGGCGGTAATACGGTTATCCA
CAGAATCAGGGGATAACGCAGGAAAGAACATGTGAGCAAAAGGCCAGCAAAAGGCCAGGAACCGTAAAAA
GGCCGCGTTGCTGGCGTTTTTCCATAGGCTCCGCCCCCCTGACGAGCATCACAAAAATCGACGCTCAAGT
CAGAGGTGGCGAAACCCGACAGGACTATAAAGATACCAGGCGTTTCCCCCTGGAAGCTCCCTCGTGCGCT
CTCCTGTTCCGACCCTGCCGCTTACCGGATACCTGTCCGCCTTTCTCCCTTCGGGAAGCGTGGCGCTTTC
TCATAGCTCACGCTGTAGGTATCTCAGTTCGGTGTAGGTCGTTCGCTCCAAGCTGGGCTGTGTGCACGAA
CCCCCCGTTCAGCCCGACCGCTGCGCCTTATCCGGTAACTATCGTCTTGAGTCCAACCCGGTAAGACACG
ACTTATCGCCACTGGCAGCAGCCACTGGTAACAGGATTAGCAGAGCGAGGTATGTAGGCGGTGCTACAGA
GTTCTTGAAGTGGTGGCCTAACTACGGCTACACTAGAAGAACAGTATTTGGTATCTGCGCTCTGCTGAAG
CCAGTTACCTTCGGAAAAAGAGTTGGTAGCTCTTGATCCGGCAAACAAACCACCGCTGGTAGCGGTGGTT
TTTTTGTTTGCAAGCAGCAGATTACGCGCAGAAAAAAAGGATCTCAAGAAGATCCTTTGATCTTTTCTAC
GGGGTCTGACGCTCAGTGGAACGAAAACTCACGTTAAGGGATTTTGGTCATGAGATTATCAAAAAGGATC
TTCACCTAGATCCTTTTAAATTAAAAATGAAGTTTTAAATCAATCTAAAGTATATATGAGTAAACTTGGT
CTGACAGTTACCAATGCTTAATCAGTGAGGCACCTATCTCAGCGATCTGTCTATTTCGTTCATCCATAGT
TGCCTGACTCCCCGTCGTGTAGATAACTACGATACGGGAGGGCTTACCATCTGGCCCCAGTGCTGCAATG
ATACCGCGAGACCCACGCTCACCGGCTCCAGATTTATCAGCAATAAACCAGCCAGCCGGAAGGGCCGAGC
GCAGAAGTGGTCCTGCAACTTTATCCGCCTCCATCCAGTCTATTAATTGTTGCCGGGAAGCTAGAGTAAG
TAGTTCGCCAGTTAATAGTTTGCGCAACGTTGTTGCCATTGCTACAGGCATCGTGGTGTCACGCTCGTCG
TTTGGTATGGCTTCATTCAGCTCCGGTTCCCAACGATCAAGGCGAGTTACATGATCCCCCATGTTGTGCA
AAAAAGCGGTTAGCTCCTTCGGTCCTCCGATCGTTGTCAGAAGTAAGTTGGCCGCAGTGTTATCACTCAT
GGTTATGGCAGCACTGCATAATTCTCTTACTGTCATGCCATCCGTAAGATGCTTTTCTGTGACTGGTGAG
TACTCAACCAAGTCATTCTGAGAATAGTGTATGCGGCGACCGAGTTGCTCTTGCCCGGCGTCAATACGGG
ATAATACCGCGCCACATAGCAGAACTTTAAAAGTGCTCATCATTGGAAAACGTTCTTCGGGGCGAAAACT
CTCAAGGATCTTACCGCTGTTGAGATCCAGTTCGATGTAACCCACTCGTGCACCCAACTGATCTTCAGCA
TCTTTTACTTTCACCAGCGTTTCTGGGTGAGCAAAAACAGGAAGGCAAAATGCCGCAAAAAAGGGAATAA
GGGCGACACGGAAATGTTGAATACTCATACTCTTCCTTTTTCAATATTATTGAAGCATTTATCAGGGTTA
TTGTCTCATGAGCGGATACATATTTGAATGTATTTAGAAAAATAAACAAATAGGGGTTCCGCGCACATTT
CCCCGAAAAGTGCCACCTGACGTC
Features (pLannotate 1.2.2; 22 found; start..end, strand, type, name):
     28..80      -  misc_feature   bom (fragment): basis of mobility region from pBR322
    235..614     +  enhancer       CMV enhancer: human cytomegalovirus immediate early enhancer
    615..818     +  promoter       CMV promoter: human cytomegalovirus (CMV) immediate early promoter
    814..847     +  LTR            5' LTR (truncated) (fragment): truncated 5' long terminal repeat (LTR) from HIV-1
    863..881     +  promoter       T7 promoter: promoter for bacteriophage T7 RNA polymerase
    907..1431    +  CDS            vBCL2: ARBH_HHV8P - Experimental evidence at protein level: Swiss-Prot protein existence level 1. Plays a role in the protection against apoptosis mediated by cytotoxic cells during the immune response to acute and persistent viral infection. Contributes therefore to latency establishment. Plays also a role in the inhibition of host starvation-induced autophagy which ultimately contributes to the viral chronic infection. Participates also in the viral genome replication within host nucleus (PubMed:28053098). From Human herpesvirus 8 type P (isolate GK18) (HHV-8) (Kaposi's sarcoma-associated herpesvir
   1432..1497    +  CDS            3xFLAG: three tandem FLAG® epitope tags, followed by an enterokinase cleavage site
   1544..1562    -  promoter       SP6 promoter: promoter for bacteriophage SP6 RNA polymerase
   1588..1812    +  polyA_signal   bGH poly(A) signal: bovine growth hormone polyadenylation signal
   1816..1837    +  promoter       SV40 promoter (fragment): SV40 enhancer and early promoter
   1858..2286    +  rep_origin     f1 ori (sequence partly withheld): f1 bacteriophage origin of replication; arrow indicates direction of (+) strand synthesis
   2300..2629    +  promoter       SV40 promoter: SV40 enhancer and early promoter
   2696..3487    +  CDS            neo: KKA2_KLEPN - Also known as kan, nptII. Experimental evidence at protein level: Swiss-Prot protein existence level 1. Resistance to kanamycin, neomycin, paromomycin, ribostamycin, butirosin and gentamicin B. From Klebsiella pneumoniae.
   3511..3669    +  CDS            ble (fragment): BLE_KLEPN - Experimental evidence at protein level: Swiss-Prot protein existence level 1. Binding protein with a strong affinity to the bleomycin family of antibiotics. Binds to CL990; an antimitotic-antibiotic compound. From Klebsiella pneumoniae.
   3664..3785    +  polyA_signal   SV40 poly(A) signal: SV40 polyadenylation signal
   3858..3874    -  protein_bind   lac operator: The lac repressor binds to the lac operator to inhibit transcription in E. coli. This inhibition can be relieved by adding lactose or isopropyl-β-D-thiogalactopyranoside (IPTG). lac repressor encoded by lacI
   3882..3912    -  promoter       lac promoter: promoter for the E. coli lac operon
   3927..3948    -  protein_bind   CAP binding site: CAP binding activates transcription in the presence of cAMP. E. coli catabolite activator protein
   3961..4053    -  CDS            lacI (fragment): lac repressor; lacI; The lac repressor binds to the lac operator to inhibit transcription in E. coli. This inhibition can be relieved by adding lactose or isopropyl-β-D-thiogalactopyranoside (IPTG).
   4236..4824    -  rep_origin     ori: high-copy-number ColE1/pMB1/pBR322/pUC origin of replication
   4995..5855    -  CDS            AmpR: β-lactamase; bla; confers resistance to ampicillin, carbenicillin, and related antibiotics
   5856..5960    -  promoter       AmpR promoter: bla
