[The description below was written by a language model from this plasmid's Addgene catalogue record and pLannotate feature annotations shown in this document.]
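Description:
pOME0014 is a mammalian expression plasmid that produces Kaposi's sarcoma-associated herpesvirus (KSHV) ORF 16 with a C-terminal 3xFLAG epitope tag. The catalogue lists the backbone as pDEST47 (7,780 bp without insert). However, the full sequence record is only 5,991 nt, and its layout of CMV promoter, bGH terminator, SV40-neo cassette and pUC backbone shows no annotated Gateway recombination sites or GFP. The listed backbone size therefore does not fit the sequenced plasmid, and the cloning method is recorded as unknown. In E. coli the plasmid replicates from a high-copy ColE1/pUC-type origin and is selected with ampicillin through the β-lactamase gene and its own promoter. An f1 origin is also present, which allows single-stranded DNA production.

The ORF 16 coding sequence is annotated as vBCL2, the viral Bcl-2 homologue, which is described as protecting infected cells from apoptosis and inhibiting starvation-induced autophagy. It is fused in frame to the 3xFLAG tag and transcribed from the human cytomegalovirus immediate-early enhancer and promoter, with the bovine growth hormone polyadenylation signal terminating the transcript. A T7 promoter lies just upstream of the insert and serves as the listed sequencing primer site, and an SP6 promoter faces inward from the downstream side. A separate SV40 early promoter drives the neomycin phosphotransferase gene, followed by an SV40 poly(A) signal, which permits G418 selection of stably transfected mammalian cells. Small annotated fragments (an HIV-1 LTR piece, ble, lacI and lac promoter/operator remnants) appear to be backbone residue or annotation artefacts. The plasmid belongs to a viral ORFeome collection and suits transient or stable expression of FLAG-detectable ORF 16. The associated study screened viral genes for modulation of p53 signalling.
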