Addgene plasmid #178384: pOME0014
Purpose: Expresses KSHV ORF 16 tagged
Depositing lab: Dirk Dittmer. Depositing organization: University of North Carolina at Chapel Hill. Publication: Novel modulators of p53-signaling encoded by unknown genes of emerging viruses. Alzhanova D, Corcoran K, Bailey AG, Long K, Taft-Benz S, Graham RL, Broussard GS, Heise M, Neumann G, Halfmann P, Kawaoka Y, Baric RS, Damania B, Dittmer DP. PLoS Pathog. 2021 Jan 7;17(1):e1009033. doi: 10.1371/journal.ppat.1009033. eCollection 2021 Jan. PubMed 33411764.
Backbone
  Vector backbone: pDEST47
  Backbone size w/o insert (bp): 7780
  Vector type: Mammalian Expression
Growth in bacteria
  Bacterial resistance: Ampicillin, 100 μg/mL
  Growth temperature: 37°C
  Growth strain: DH5alpha
  Copy number: High Copy
Gene/Insert
  Gene/Insert name: KSHV ORF 16
  Species: Kaposi's sarcoma-associated herpesvirus
  Insert size (bp): 629
  Tag / fusion protein: 3xFLAG (C terminal on insert)
  Cloning method: Unknown
  Sequencing primers: 5′ T7 promoter
Terms and licenses: Academic/Nonprofit Terms; Industry Terms: Not Available to Industry
Depositor comments: Sequences and further information can be found at https://www.med.unc.edu/orfeome/downloads/pome
How to cite: pOME0014 was a gift from Dirk Dittmer (Addgene plasmid # 178384 ; http://n2t.net/addgene:178384 ; RRID:Addgene_178384)
