>Addgene plasmid #178384 | pOME0014 | depositor partial sequence | sequence record 346429 | Insert
GTCGACGGTACCGCCACCATGGACGAGGACGTTTTGCCTGGAGAGGTGTTGGCCATTGAAGGGATATTCA
TGGCCTGTGGATTAAACGAACCTGAGTACCTGTACCATCCTTTGCTCAGCCCTATTAAGCTATACATCAC
AGGCTTAATGCGAGACAAGGAGTCTTTATTCGAGGCCATGTTGGCTAATGTGAGATTTCACAGCACCACC
GGTATAAACCAGCTTGGGTTGAGCATGCTGCAGGTTAGCGGCGATGGAAACATGAACTGGGGGCGAGCCC
TGGCTATACTGACCTTTGGCAGTTTTGTGGCCCAGAAGTTATCCAACGAACCTCACCTGCGAGACTTTGC
TTTGGCCGTTTTACCTGTATATGCGTATGAAGCAATCGGACCCCAGTGGTTTCGCGCTCGCGGAGGCTGG
CGAGGCCTGAAGGCGTATTGTACACAGGTGCTTACCAGAAGAAGGGGACGGAGAATGACAGCGCTATTGG
GAAGCATTGCATTATTGGCCACTATATTGGCAGCGGTCGCGATGAGCAGGAGAGACTACAAAGACCATGA
CGGTGATTATAAAGATCATGATATCGATTACAAGGATGACGATGACAAGTAGTAACTCGAGGCGGCCGC
