>Addgene plasmid #178384 | pOME0014 | depositor partial sequence | sequence record 346430 | Backbone
GACGGATCGGGAGATCTCCCGATCCCCTATGGTGCACTCTCAGTACAATCTGCTCTGATGCCGCATAGTT
AAGCCAGTATCTGCTCCCTGCTTGTGTGTTGGAGGTCGCTGAGTAGTGCGCGAGCAAAATTTAAGCTACA
ACAAGGCAAGGCTTGACCGACAATTGCATGAAGAATCTGCTTAGGGTTAGGCGTTTTGCGCTGCTTCGCG
ATGTACGGGCCAGATATACGCGTTGACATTGATTATTGACTAGTTATTAATAGTAATCAATTACGGGGTC
ATTAGTTCATAGCCCATATATGGAGTTCCGCGTTACATAACTTACGGTAAATGGCCCGCCTGGCTGACCG
CCCAACGACCCCCGCCCATTGACGTCAATAATGACGTATGTTCCCATAGTAACGCCAATAGGGACTTTCC
ATTGACGTCAATGGGTGGAGTATTTACGGTAAACTGCCCACTTGGCAGTACATCAAGTGTATCATATGCC
AAGTACGCCCCCTATTGACGTCAATGACGGTAAATGGCCCGCCTGGCATTATGCCCAGTACATGACCTTA
TGGGACTTTCCTACTTGGCAGTACATCTACGTATTAGTCATCGCTATTACCATGGTGATGCGGTTTTGGC
AGTACATCAATGGGCGTGGATAGCGGTTTGACTCACGGGGATTTCCAAGTCTCCACCCCATTGACGTCAA
TGGGAGTTTGTTTTGGCACCAAAATCAACGGGACTTTCCAAAATGTCGTAACAACTCCGCCCCATTGACG
CAAATGGGCGGTAGGCGTGTACGGTGGGAGGTCTATATAAGCAGAGCTCTCTGGCTAACTAGAGAACCCA
CTGCTTACTGGCTTATCGAAATTAATACGACTCACTATAGGGAGACCCAAGCTGGCTAGTTAAGCTTGAT
CAAACAAGTTTGTACAAAAAAGCTGAACGAGAAACGTAAAATGATATAAATATCAATATATTAAATTAGA
TTTTGCATAAAAAACAGACTACATAATACTGTAAAACACAACATATCCAGTCACTATGGCGGCCGCATTA
GGCACCCCAGGCTTTACACTTTATGCTTCCGGCTCGTATAATGTGTGGATTTTGAGTTAGGATCCGTCGA
GATTTTCAGGAGCTAAGGAAGCTAAAATGGAGAAAAAAATCACTGGATATACCACCGTTGATATATCCCA
ATGGCATCGTAAAGAACATTTTGAGGCATTTCAGTCAGTTGCTCAATGTACCTATAACCAGACCGTTCAG
CTGGATATTACGGCCTTTTTAAAGACCGTAAAGAAAAATAAGCACAAGTTTTATCCGGCCTTTATTCACA
TTCTTGCCCGCCTGATGAATGCTCATCCGGAATTCCGTATGGCAATGAAAGACGGTGAGCTGGTGATATG
GGATAGTGTTCACCCTTGTTACACCGTTTTCCATGAGCAAACTGAAACGTTTTCATCGCTCTGGAGTGAA
TACCACGACGATTTCCGGCAGTTTCTACACATATATTCGCAAGATGTGGCGTGTTACGGTGAAAACCTGG
CCTATTTCCCTAAAGGGTTTATTGAGAATATGTTTTTCGTCTCAGCCAATCCCTGGGTGAGTTTCACCAG
TTTTGATTTAAACGTGGCCAATATGGACAACTTCTTCGCCCCCGTTTTCACCATGGGCAAATATTATACG
CAAGGCGACAAGGTGCTGATGCCGCTGGCGATTCAGGTTCATCATGCCGTTTGTGATGGCTTCCATGTCG
GCAGAATGCTTAATGAATTACAACAGTACTGCGATGAGTGGCAGGCGGGGCGTAATCTAGAGGATCCGGC
TTACTAAAAGCCAGATAACAGTATGCGTATTTGCGCGCTGATTTTTGCGGTATAAGAATATATACTGATA
TGTATACCCGAAGTATGTCAAAAAGAGGTATGCTATGAAGCAGCGTATTACAGTGACAGTTGACAGCGAC
AGCTATCAGTTGCTCAAGGCATATATGATGTCAATATCTCCGGTCTGGTAAGCACAACCATGCAGAATGA
AGCCCGTCGTCTGCGTGCCGAACGCTGGAAAGCGGAAAATCAGGAAGGGATGGCTGAGGTCGCCCGGTTT
ATTGAAATGAACGGCTCTTTTGCTGACGAGAACAGGGGCTGGTGAAATGCAGTTTAAGGTTTACACCTAT
AAAAGAGAGAGCCGTTATCGTCTGTTTGTGGATGTACAGAGTGATATTATTGACACGCCCGGGCGACGGA
TGGTGATCCCCCTGGCCAGTGCACGTCTGCTGTCAGATAAAGTCCCCCGTGAACTTTACCCGGTGGTGCA
TATCGGGGATGAAAGCTGGCGCATGATGACCACCGATATGGCCAGTGTGCCGGTCTCCGTTATCGGGGAA
GAAGTGGCTGATCTCAGCCACCGCGAAAATGACATCAAAAACGCCATTAACCTGATGTTCTGGGGAATAT
AAATGTCAGGCTCCCTTATACACAGCCAGTCTGCAGGTCGACCATAGTGACTGGATATGTTGTGTTTTAC
AGTATTATGTAGTCTGTTTTTTATGCAAAATCTAATTTAATATATTGATATTTATATCATTTTACGTTTC
TCGTTCAGCTTTCTTGTACAAAGTGGTTCGATCTAGAATGGCTAGCAAAGGAGAAGAACTTTTCACTGGA
GTTGTCCCAATTCTTGTTGAATTAGATGGTGATGTTAATGGGCACAAATTTTCTGTCAGTGGAGAGGGTG
AAGGTGATGCTACATACGGAAAGCTTACCCTTAAATTTATTTGCACTACTGGAAAACTACCTGTTCCATG
GCCAACACTTGTCACTACTTTCTCTTATGGTGTTCAATGCTTTTCCCGTTATCCGGATCATATGAAACGG
CATGACTTTTTCAAGAGTGCCATGCCCGAAGGTTATGTACAGGAACGCACTATATCTTTCAAAGATGACG
GGAACTACAAGACGCGTGCTGAAGTCAAGTTTGAAGGTGATACCCTTGTTAATCGTATCGAGTTAAAAGG
TATTGATTTTAAAGAAGATGGAAACATTCTCGGACACAAACTCGAGTACAACTATAACTCACACAATGTA
TACATCACGGCAGACAAACAAAAGAATGGAATCAAAGCTAACTTCAAAATTCGCCACAACATTGAAGATG
GATCCGTTCAACTAGCAGACCATTATCAACAAAATACTCCAATTGGCGATGGCCCTGTCCTTTTACCAGA
CAACCATTACCTGTCGACACAATCTGCCCTTTCGAAAGATCCCAACGAAAAGCGTGACCACATGGTCCTT
CTTGAGTTTGTAACTGCTGCTGGGATTACACATGGCATGGATGAGCTCTACAAATAATGAATTAAACCCG
CTGATCAGCCTCGACTGTGCCTTCTAGTTGCCAGCCATCTGTTGTTTGCCCCTCCCCCGTGCCTTCCTTG
ACCCTGGAAGGTGCCACTCCCACTGTCCTTTCCTAATAAAATGAGGAAATTGCATCGCATTGTCTGAGTA
GGTGTCATTCTATTCTGGGGGGTGGGGTGGGGCAGGACAGCAAGGGGGAGGATTGGGAAGACAATAGCAG
GCATGCTGGGGATGCGGTGGGCTCTATGGCTTCTGAGGCGGAAAGAACCAGCTGGGGCTCTAGGGGGTAT
CCCC
[124 nt withheld, positions 3645-3768]
C
[91 nt withheld, positions 3770-3860]
A
[49 nt withheld, positions 3862-3910]
CCTTTGACGTTGGAGTCCACGTTCTTT
[37 nt withheld, positions 3938-3974]
ACCCTATCTCGGTCTATTCTTTTGATTTATAAGGGATTTTGCCGATTTCGGCCTATTGGTTAAAAAATGA
GCTGATTTAACAAAAATTTAACGCGAATTAATTCTGTGGAATGTGTGTCAGTTAGGGTGTGGAAAGTCCC
CAGGCTCCCCAGCAGGCAGAAGTATGCAAAGCATGCATCTCAATTAGTCAGCAACCAGGTGTGGAAAGTC
CCCAGGCTCCCCAGCAGGCAGAAGTATGCAAAGCATGCATCTCAATTAGTCAGCAACCATAGTCCCGCCC
CTAACTCCGCCCATCCCGCCCCTAACTCCGCCCAGTTCCGCCCATTCTCCGCCCCATGGCTGACTAATTT
TTTTTATTTATGCAGAGGCCGAGGCCGCCTCTGCCTCTGAGCTATTCCAGAAGTAGTGAGGAGGCTTTTT
TGGAGGCCTAGGCTTTTGCAAAAAGCTCCCGGGAGCTTGTATATCCATTTTCGGATCTGATCAAGAGACA
GGATGAGGATCGTTTCGCATGATTGAACAAGATGGATTGCACGCAGGTTCTCCGGCCGCTTGGGTGGAGA
GGCTATTCGGCTATGACTGGGCACAACAGACAATCGGCTGCTCTGATGCCGCCGTGTTCCGGCTGTCAGC
GCAGGGGCGCCCGGTTCTTTTTGTCAAGACCGACCTGTCCGGTGCCCTGAATGAACTGCAGGACGAGGCA
GCGCGGCTATCGTGGCTGGCCACGACGGGCGTTCCTTGCGCAGCTGTGCTCGACGTTGTCACTGAAGCGG
GAAGGGACTGGCTGCTATTGGGCGAAGTGCCGGGGCAGGATCTCCTGTCATCTCACCTTGCTCCTGCCGA
GAAAGTATCCATCATGGCTGATGCAATGCGGCGGCTGCATACGCTTGATCCGGCTACCTGCCCATTCGAC
CACCAAGCGAAACATCGCATCGAGCGAGCACGTACTCGGATGGAAGCCGGTCTTGTCGATCAGGATGATC
TGGACGAAGAGCATCAGGGGCTCGCGCCAGCCGAACTGTTCGCCAGGCTCAAGGCGCGCATGCCCGACGG
CGAGGATCTCGTCGTGACCCATGGCGATGCCTGCTTGCCGAATATCATGGTGGAAAATGGCCGCTTTTCT
GGATTCATCGACTGTGGCCGGCTGGGTGTGGCGGACCGCTATCAGGACATAGCGTTGGCTACCCGTGATA
TTGCTGAAGAGCTTGGCGGCGAATGGGCTGACCGCTTCCTCGTGCTTTACGGTATCGCCGCTCCCGATTC
GCAGCGCATCGCCTTCTATCGCCTTCTTGACGAGTTCTTCTGAGCGGGACTCTGGGGTTCGCGAAATGAC
CGACCAAGCGACGCCCAACCTGCCATCACGAGATTTCGATTCCACCGCCGCCTTCTATGAAAGGTTGGGC
TTCGGAATCGTTTTCCGGGACGCCGGCTGGATGATCCTCCAGCGCGGGGATCTCATGCTGGAGTTCTTCG
CCCACCCCAACTTGTTTATTGCAGCTTATAATGGTTACAAATAAAGCAATAGCATCACAAATTTCACAAA
TAAAGCATTTTTTTCACTGCATTCTAGTTGTGGTTTGTCCAAACTCATCAATGTATCTTATCATGTCTGT
ATACCGTCGACCTCTAGCTAGAGCTTGGCGTAATCATGGTCATAGCTGTTTCCTGTGTGAAATTGTTATC
CGCTCACAATTCCACACAACATACGAGCCGGAAGCATAAAGTGTAAAGCCTGGGGTGCCTAATGAGTGAG
CTAACTCACATTAATTGCGTTGCGCTCACTGCCCGCTTTCCAGTCGGGAAACCTGTCGTGCCAGCTGCAT
TAATGAATCGGCCAACGCGCGGGGAGAGGCGGTTTGCGTATTGGGCGCTCTTCCGCTTCCTCGCTCACTG
ACTCGCTGCGCTCGGTCGTTCGGCTGCGGCGAGCGGTATCAGCTCACTCAAAGGCGGTAATACGGTTATC
CACAGAATCAGGGGATAACGCAGGAAAGAACATGTGAGCAAAAGGCCAGCAAAAGGCCAGGAACCGTAAA
AAGGCCGCGTTGCTGGCGTTTTTCCATAGGCTCCGCCCCCCTGACGAGCATCACAAAAATCGACGCTCAA
GTCAGAGGTGGCGAAACCCGACAGGACTATAAAGATACCAGGCGTTTCCCCCTGGAAGCTCCCTCGTGCG
CTCTCCTGTTCCGACCCTGCCGCTTACCGGATACCTGTCCGCCTTTCTCCCTTCGGGAAGCGTGGCGCTT
TCTCATAGCTCACGCTGTAGGTATCTCAGTTCGGTGTAGGTCGTTCGCTCCAAGCTGGGCTGTGTGCACG
AACCCCCCGTTCAGCCCGACCGCTGCGCCTTATCCGGTAACTATCGTCTTGAGTCCAACCCGGTAAGACA
CGACTTATCGCCACTGGCAGCAGCCACTGGTAACAGGATTAGCAGAGCGAGGTATGTAGGCGGTGCTACA
GAGTTCTTGAAGTGGTGGCCTAACTACGGCTACACTAGAAGAACAGTATTTGGTATCTGCGCTCTGCTGA
AGCCAGTTACCTTCGGAAAAAGAGTTGGTAGCTCTTGATCCGGCAAACAAACCACCGCTGGTAGCGGTGG
TTTTTTTGTTTGCAAGCAGCAGATTACGCGCAGAAAAAAAGGATCTCAAGAAGATCCTTTGATCTTTTCT
ACGGGGTCTGACGCTCAGTGGAACGAAAACTCACGTTAAGGGATTTTGGTCATGAGATTATCAAAAAGGA
TCTTCACCTAGATCCTTTTAAATTAAAAATGAAGTTTTAAATCAATCTAAAGTATATATGAGTAAACTTG
GTCTGACAGTTACCAATGCTTAATCAGTGAGGCACCTATCTCAGCGATCTGTCTATTTCGTTCATCCATA
GTTGCCTGACTCCCCGTCGTGTAGATAACTACGATACGGGAGGGCTTACCATCTGGCCCCAGTGCTGCAA
TGATACCGCGAGACCCACGCTCACCGGCTCCAGATTTATCAGCAATAAACCAGCCAGCCGGAAGGGCCGA
GCGCAGAAGTGGTCCTGCAACTTTATCCGCCTCCATCCAGTCTATTAATTGTTGCCGGGAAGCTAGAGTA
AGTAGTTCGCCAGTTAATAGTTTGCGCAACGTTGTTGCCATTGCTACAGGCATCGTGGTGTCACGCTCGT
CGTTTGGTATGGCTTCATTCAGCTCCGGTTCCCAACGATCAAGGCGAGTTACATGATCCCCCATGTTGTG
CAAAAAAGCGGTTAGCTCCTTCGGTCCTCCGATCGTTGTCAGAAGTAAGTTGGCCGCAGTGTTATCACTC
ATGGTTATGGCAGCACTGCATAATTCTCTTACTGTCATGCCATCCGTAAGATGCTTTTCTGTGACTGGTG
AGTACTCAACCAAGTCATTCTGAGAATAGTGTATGCGGCGACCGAGTTGCTCTTGCCCGGCGTCAATACG
GGATAATACCGCGCCACATAGCAGAACTTTAAAAGTGCTCATCATTGGAAAACGTTCTTCGGGGCGAAAA
CTCTCAAGGATCTTACCGCTGTTGAGATCCAGTTCGATGTAACCCACTCGTGCACCCAACTGATCTTCAG
CATCTTTTACTTTCACCAGCGTTTCTGGGTGAGCAAAAACAGGAAGGCAAAATGCCGCAAAAAAGGGAAT
AAGGGCGACACGGAAATGTTGAATACTCATACTCTTCCTTTTTCAATATTATTGAAGCATTTATCAGGGT
TATTGTCTCATGAGCGGATACATATTTGAATGTATTTAGAAAAATAAACAAATAGGGGTTCCGCGCACAT
TTCCCCGAAAAGTGCCACCTGACGTC
